>Addgene plasmid #172447 | mCherry-BAF | addgene full sequence | sequence record 338986 | Addgene NGS Result
TAGTTATTAATAGTAATCAATTACGGGGTCATTAGTTCATAGCCCATATATGGAGTTCCGCGTTACATAA
CTTACGGTAAATGGCCCGCCTGGCTGACCGCCCAACGACCCCCGCCCATTGACGTCAATAATGACGTATG
TTCCCATAGTAACGCCAATAGGGACTTTCCATTGACGTCAATGGGTGGAGTATTTACGGTAAACTGCCCA
CTTGGCAGTACATCAAGTGTATCATATGCCAAGTACGCCCCCTATTGACGTCAATGACGGTAAATGGCCC
GCCTGGCATTATGCCCAGTACATGACCTTATGGGACTTTCCTACTTGGCAGTACATCTACGTATTAGTCA
TCGCTATTACCATGGTGATGCGGTTTTGGCAGTACATCAATGGGCGTGGATAGCGGTTTGACTCACGGGG
ATTTCCAAGTCTCCACCCCATTGACGTCAATGGGAGTTTGTTTTGGCACCAAAATCAACGGGACTTTCCA
AAATGTCGTAACAACTCCGCCCCATTGACGCAAATGGGCGGTAGGCGTGTACGGTGGGAGGTCTATATAA
GCAGAGCTGGTTTAGTGAACCGTCAGATCCGCTAGCGCTACCGGTCGCCACCATGGTGAGCAAGGGCGAG
GAGGATAACATGGCCATCATCAAGGAGTTCATGCGCTTCAAGGTGCACATGGAGGGCTCCGTGAACGGCC
ACGAGTTCGAGATCGAGGGCGAGGGCGAGGGCCGCCCCTACGAGGGCACCCAGACCGCCAAGCTGAAGGT
GACCAAGGGTGGCCCCCTGCCCTTCGCCTGGGACATCCTGTCCCCTCAGTTCATGTACGGCTCCAAGGCC
TACGTGAAGCACCCCGCCGACATCCCCGACTACTTGAAGCTGTCCTTCCCCGAGGGCTTCAAGTGGGAGC
GCGTGATGAACTTCGAGGACGGCGGCGTGGTGACCGTGACCCAGGACTCCTCCCTGCAGGACGGCGAGTT
CATCTACAAGGTGAAGCTGCGCGGCACCAACTTCCCCTCCGACGGCCCCGTAATGCAGAAGAAGACCATG
GGCTGGGAGGCCTCCTCCGAGCGGATGTACCCCGAGGACGGCGCCCTGAAGGGCGAGATCAAGCAGAGGC
TGAAGCTGAAGGACGGCGGCCACTACGACGCTGAGGTCAAGACCACCTACAAGGCCAAGAAGCCCGTGCA
GCTGCCCGGCGCCTACAACGTCAACATCAAGTTGGACATCACCTCCCACAACGAGGACTACACCATCGTG
GAACAGTACGAACGCGCCGAGGGCCGCCACTCCACCGGCGGCATGGACGAGCTGTACAAGTCCGGACTCA
GATCTATGACAACCTCCCAAAAGCACCGAGACTTCGTGGCAGAGCCCATGGGGGAGAAGCCAGTGGGGAG
CCTGGCTGGGATTGGTGAAGTCCTGGGCAAGAAGCTGGAGGAAAGGGGTTTTGACAAGGCCTATGTTGTC
CTTGGCCAGTTTCTGGTGCTAAAGAAAGATGAAGACCTCTTCCGGGAATGGCTGAAAGACACTTGTGGCG
CCAACGCCAAGCAGTCCCGGGACTGCTTCGGATGCCTTCGAGAGTGGTGTGATGCCTTCTTGTAGAAGCT
TCGAATTCTGCAGTCGACGGTACCGCGGGCCCGGGATCCACCGGATCTAGATAACTGATCATAATCAGCC
ATACCACATTTGTAGAGGTTTTACTTGCTTTAAAAAACCTCCCACACCTCCCCCTGAACCTGAAACATAA
AATGAATGCAATTGTTGTTGTTAACTTGTTTATTGCAGCTTATAATGGTTACAAATAAAGCAATAGCATC
ACAAATTTCACAAATAAAGCATTTTTTTCACTGCATTCTAGTTGTGGTTTGTCCAAACTCATCAATGTAT
CTTAACGCGTAAATTGTAAGCGTTAATATTTTGTTAAAATTCGCGTTAAATTTTTGTTAAATCAGCTCAT
TTTTTAACCAATAGGCCGAAATCGGCAAAATCCCTTATAAATCAAAAGAATAGACCGAGATAGGGT
[37 nt withheld, positions 2027-2063]
AAAGAACGTGGACTCCAACGTCAAAGG
[49 nt withheld, positions 2091-2139]
T
[91 nt withheld, positions 2141-2231]
G
[124 nt withheld, positions 2233-2356]
CAGGTGGCACTTTTCGGGGAAATGTGCGCGGAACCCCTATTTGTTTATTTTTCTAAATACATTCAAATAT
GTATCCGCTCATGAGACAATAACCCTGATAAATGCTTCAATAATATTGAAAAAGGAAGAGTCCTGAGGCG
GAAAGAACCAGCTGTGGAATGTGTGTCAGTTAGGGTGTGGAAAGTCCCCAGGCTCCCCAGCAGGCAGAAG
TATGCAAAGCATGCATCTCAATTAGTCAGCAACCAGGTGTGGAAAGTCCCCAGGCTCCCCAGCAGGCAGA
AGTATGCAAAGCATGCATCTCAATTAGTCAGCAACCATAGTCCCGCCCCTAACTCCGCCCATCCCGCCCC
TAACTCCGCCCAGTTCCGCCCATTCTCCGCCCCATGGCTGACTAATTTTTTTTATTTATGCAGAGGCCGA
GGCCGCCTCGGCCTCTGAGCTATTCCAGAAGTAGTGAGGAGGCTTTTTTGGAGGCCTAGGCTTTTGCAAA
GATCGATCAAGAGACAGGATGAGGATCGTTTCGCATGATTGAACAAGATGGATTGCACGCAGGTTCTCCG
GCCGCTTGGGTGGAGAGGCTATTCGGCTATGACTGGGCACAACAGACAATCGGCTGCTCTGATGCCGCCG
TGTTCCGGCTGTCAGCGCAGGGGCGCCCGGTTCTTTTTGTCAAGACCGACCTGTCCGGTGCCCTGAATGA
ACTGCAAGACGAGGCAGCGCGGCTATCGTGGCTGGCCACGACGGGCGTTCCTTGCGCAGCTGTGCTCGAC
GTTGTCACTGAAGCGGGAAGGGACTGGCTGCTATTGGGCGAAGTGCCGGGGCAGGATCTCCTGTCATCTC
ACCTTGCTCCTGCCGAGAAAGTATCCATCATGGCTGATGCAATGCGGCGGCTGCATACGCTTGATCCGGC
TACCTGCCCATTCGACCACCAAGCGAAACATCGCATCGAGCGAGCACGTACTCGGATGGAAGCCGGTCTT
GTCGATCAGGATGATCTGGACGAAGAGCATCAGGGGCTCGCGCCAGCCGAACTGTTCGCCAGGCTCAAGG
CGAGCATGCCCGACGGCGAGGATCTCGTCGTGACCCATGGCGATGCCTGCTTGCCGAATATCATGGTGGA
AAATGGCCGCTTTTCTGGATTCATCGACTGTGGCCGGCTGGGTGTGGCGGACCGCTATCAGGACATAGCG
TTGGCTACCCGTGATATTGCTGAAGAGCTTGGCGGCGAATGGGCTGACCGCTTCCTCGTGCTTTACGGTA
TCGCCGCTCCCGATTCGCAGCGCATCGCCTTCTATCGCCTTCTTGACGAGTTCTTCTGAGCGGGACTCTG
GGGTTCGAAATGACCGACCAAGCGACGCCCAACCTGCCATCACGAGATTTCGATTCCACCGCCGCCTTCT
ATGAAAGGTTGGGCTTCGGAATCGTTTTCCGGGACGCCGGCTGGATGATCCTCCAGCGCGGGGATCTCAT
GCTGGAGTTCTTCGCCCACCCTAGGGGGAGGCTAACTGAAACACGGAAGGAGACAATACCGGAAGGAACC
CGCGCTATGACGGCAATAAAAAGACAGAATAAAACGCACGGTGTTGGGTCGTTTGTTCATAAACGCGGGG
TTCGGTCCCAGGGCTGGCACTCTGTCGATACCCCACCGAGACCCCATTGGGGCCAATACGCCCGCGTTTC
TTCCTTTTCCCCACCCCACCCCCCAAGTTCGGGTGAAGGCCCAGGGCTCGCAGCCAACGTCGGGGCGGCA
GGCCCTGCCATAGCCTCAGGTTACTCATATATACTTTAGATTGATTTAAAACTTCATTTTTAATTTAAAA
GGATCTAGGTGAAGATCCTTTTTGATAATCTCATGACCAAAATCCCTTAACGTGAGTTTTCGTTCCACTG
AGCGTCAGACCCCGTAGAAAAGATCAAAGGATCTTCTTGAGATCCTTTTTTTCTGCGCGTAATCTGCTGC
TTGCAAACAAAAAAACCACCGCTACCAGCGGTGGTTTGTTTGCCGGATCAAGAGCTACCAACTCTTTTTC
CGAAGGTAACTGGCTTCAGCAGAGCGCAGATACCAAATACTGTTCTTCTAGTGTAGCCGTAGTTAGGCCA
CCACTTCAAGAACTCTGTAGCACCGCCTACATACCTCGCTCTGCTAATCCTGTTACCAGTGGCTGCTGCC
AGTGGCGATAAGTCGTGTCTTACCGGGTTGGACTCAAGACGATAGTTACCGGATAAGGCGCAGCGGTCGG
GCTGAACGGGGGGTTCGTGCACACAGCCCAGCTTGGAGCGAACGACCTACACCGAACTGAGATACCTACA
GCGTGAGCTATGAGAAAGCGCCACGCTTCCCGAAGGGAGAAAGGCGGACAGGTATCCGGTAAGCGGCAGG
GTCGGAACAGGAGAGCGCACGAGGGAGCTTCCAGGGGGAAACGCCTGGTATCTTTATAGTCCTGTCGGGT
TTCGCCACCTCTGACTTGAGCGTCGATTTTTGTGATGCTCGTCAGGGGGGCGGAGCCTATGGAAAAACGC
CAGCAACGCGGCCTTTTTACGGTTCCTGGCCTTTTGCTGGCCTTTTGCTCACATGTTCTTTCCTGCGTTA
TCCCCTGATTCTGTGGATAACCGTATTACCGCCATGCAT
Features (pLannotate 1.2.2; 15 found; start..end, strand, type, name):
     61..364     +  enhancer       CMV enhancer: human cytomegalovirus immediate early enhancer
    365..568     +  promoter       CMV promoter: human cytomegalovirus (CMV) immediate early promoter
    613..1320    +  CDS            mCherry: mCherry is a basic (constitutively fluorescent) red fluorescent protein published in 2004, derived from Discosoma sp.. It is reported to be a very rapidly-maturing monomer with low acid sensitivity.
   1336..1602    +  CDS            BANF1: BAF_HUMAN - Also known as BAF, BCRG1. Experimental evidence at protein level: Swiss-Prot protein existence level 1. (Microbial infection) In case of poxvirus infection, has an antiviral activity by blocking viral DNA replication. From Homo sapiens (Human).
   1606..1649    +  misc_feature   MCS (fragment): multiple cloning site
   1666..1750    +  CDS            large T antigen (fragment): large T antigen from SV40 (simian virus 40)
   1773..1894    +  polyA_signal   SV40 poly(A) signal: SV40 polyadenylation signal
   1928..2356    -  rep_origin     f1 ori (sequence partly withheld): f1 bacteriophage origin of replication; arrow indicates direction of (+) strand synthesis
   2383..2487    +  promoter       AmpR promoter: bla
   2489..2846    +  promoter       SV40 promoter: SV40 enhancer and early promoter
   2881..3675    +  CDS            NeoR/KanR: aminoglycoside phosphotransferase from Tn5; aph(3')-II (or nptII); confers resistance to neomycin, kanamycin, and G418 (Geneticin®)
   3696..3848    +  CDS            ble (fragment): BLE_KLEPN - Experimental evidence at protein level: Swiss-Prot protein existence level 1. Binding protein with a strong affinity to the bleomycin family of antibiotics. Binds to CL990; an antimitotic-antibiotic compound. From Klebsiella pneumoniae.
   3907..3954    +  polyA_signal   HSV TK poly(A) signal: herpes simplex virus thymidine kinase polyadenylation signal (Cole and Stacy, 1985)
   4045..4061    -  polyA_signal   bGH poly(A) signal (fragment): bovine growth hormone polyadenylation signal
   4283..4871    +  rep_origin     ori: high-copy-number ColE1/pMB1/pBR322/pUC origin of replication
