[The description below was written by a language model from this plasmid's Addgene catalogue record and pLannotate feature annotations shown in this document.]
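Description:
mCherry-BAF is a mammalian expression plasmid of about 5 kb built on the pmCherry-C1 backbone. It produces human barrier-to-autointegration factor (BAF, gene BANF1) fused at its N terminus to the red fluorescent protein mCherry. Transcription is driven by the human cytomegalovirus immediate-early enhancer and promoter. The mCherry coding sequence comes first, followed after a short linker by the BANF1 open reading frame, which was inserted between the BglII and HindIII sites of the backbone's C-terminal multiple cloning site; both sites are retained. A remnant of the cloning site lies downstream of the insert, and the transcript is terminated by the SV40 polyadenylation signal. The short large T antigen fragment annotated just before that signal is probably part of the SV40-derived terminator region rather than an expressed element.

The plasmid is maintained in E. coli at high copy through a ColE1/pUC-type origin, and it also carries an f1 phage origin. A single Tn5 aminoglycoside phosphotransferase gene (NeoR/KanR) serves both hosts. A bacterial bla-type promoter drives it for kanamycin selection in bacteria, and the adjacent SV40 enhancer/early promoter, paired with the HSV TK polyadenylation signal, drives it for G418 selection of transfected mammalian cells. The small ble and bGH poly(A) fragments in the annotation are partial matches that appear to have no functional role.

The stated purpose of the construct is expression of the nuclear protein BAF with an N-terminal mCherry tag, which allows the protein to be visualised by fluorescence microscopy. It was deposited with a study of how endomembranes ensheath misaligned chromosomes and promote missegregation during mitosis. Part of the plasmid was derived from an earlier deposited construct.
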