Addgene plasmid #172447: mCherry-BAF
Purpose: Expression of nuclear protein BAF with an N-terminal mCherry tag
Depositing lab: Stephen Royle. Depositing organization: University of Warwick. Publication: Endomembranes promote chromosome missegregation by ensheathing misaligned chromosomes. Ferrandiz N, Downie L, Starling GP, Royle SJ. J Cell Biol. 2022 Jun 6;221(6). pii: 213189. doi: 10.1083/jcb.202203021. Epub 2022 Apr 29. PubMed 35486148.
Backbone
  Vector backbone: pmCherry-C1
  Vector type: Mammalian Expression
  Selectable markers: Neomycin (select with G418)
Growth in bacteria
  Bacterial resistance: Kanamycin, 50 μg/mL
  Growth temperature: 37°C
  Growth strain: DH5alpha
  Copy number: High Copy
Gene/Insert
  Gene/Insert name: BAF (alt name: Barrier to autointegration factor-1)
  Species: H. sapiens (human)
  Promoter: CMV
  Tag / fusion protein: mCherry (N terminal on backbone)
  Cloning method: Restriction Enzyme; 5′ cloning site BglII (not destroyed); 3′ cloning site HindIII (not destroyed)
  Sequencing primers: 5′ CMV-F
Resource information
  A portion of this plasmid was derived from a plasmid made by: Addgene plasmid 101772
Terms and licenses: Academic/Nonprofit Terms; Industry Terms: Not Available to Industry
Depositor comments: Read the preprint on bioRxiv: https://www.biorxiv.org/content/10.1101/2021.04.23.441091v3.
How to cite: mCherry-BAF was a gift from Stephen Royle (Addgene plasmid # 172447 ; http://n2t.net/addgene:172447 ; RRID:Addgene_172447)
